>Addgene plasmid #160606 | pEGB3 alpha1 35s:PIF6:tNos (GB0170) | addgene full sequence | sequence record 322045 | Addgene NGS Result
GGCGCTGGCCGGGTACGAGCTGCCCATTCTTGAGTCCCGTATCACGCAGCGCGTGAGCTACCCAGGCACT
GCCGCCGCCGGCACAACCGTTCTTGAATCAGAACCCGAGGGCGACGCTGCCCGCGAGGTCCAGGCGCTGG
CCGCTGAAATTAAATCAAAACTCATTTGAGTTAATGAGGTAAAGAGAAAATGAGCAAAAGCACAAACACG
CTAAGTGCCGGCCGTCCGAGCGCACGCAGCAGCAAGGCTGCAACGTTGGCCAGCCTGGCAGACACGCCAG
CCATGAAGCGGGTCAACTTTCAGTTGCCGGCGGAGGATCACACCAAGCTGAAGATGTACGCGGTACGCCA
AGGCAAGACCATTACCGAGCTGCTATCTGAATACATCGCGCAGCTACCAGAGTAAATGAGCAAATGAATA
AATGAGTAGATGAATTTTAGCGGCTAAAGGAGGCGGCATGGAAAATCAAGAACAACCAGGCACCGACGCC
GTGGAATGCCCCATGTGTGGAGGAACGGGCGGTTGGCCAGGCGTAAGCGGCTGGGTTGCCTGCCGGCCCT
GCAATGGCACTGGAACCCCCAAGCCCGAGGAATCGGCGTGAGCGGTCGCAAACCATCCGGCCCGGTACAA
ATCGGCGCGGCGCTGGGTGATGACCTGGTGGAGAAGTTGAAGGCCGCGCAGGCCGCCCAGCGGCAACGCA
TCGAGGCAGAAGCACGCCCCGGTGAATCGTGGCAAGCGGCCGCTGATCGAATCCGCAAAGAATCCCGGCA
ACCGCCGGCAGCCGGTGCGCCGTCGATTAGGAAGCCGCCCAAGGGCGACGAGCAACCAGATTTTTTCGTT
CCGATGCTCTATGACGTGGGCACCCGCGATAGTCGCAGCATCATGGACGTGGCCGTTTTCCGTCTGTCGA
AGCGTGACCGACGAGCTGGCGAGGTGATCCGCTACGAGCTTCCAGACGGGCACGTAGAGGTTTCCGCAGG
GCCGGCCGGCATGGCCAGTGTGTGGGATTACGACCTGGTACTGATGGCGGTTTCCCATCTAACCGAATCC
ATGAACCGATACCGGGAAGGGAAGGGAGACAAGCCCGGCCGCGTGTTCCGTCCACACGTTGCGGACGTAC
TCAAGTTCTGCCGGCGAGCCGATGGCGGAAAGCAGAAAGACGACCTGGTAGAAACCTGCATTCGGTTAAA
CACCACGCACGTTGCCATGCAGCGTACGAAGAAGGCCAAGAACGGCCGCCTGGTGACGGTATCCGAGGGT
GAAGCCTTGATTAGCCGCTACAAGATCGTAAAGAGCGAAACCGGGCGGCCGGAGTACATCGAGATCGAGC
TAGCTGATTGGATGTACCGCGAGATCACAGAAGGCAAGAACCCGGACGTGCTGACGGTTCACCCCGATTA
CTTTTTGATCGATCCCGGCATCGGCCGTTTTCTCTACCGCCTGGCACGCCGCGCCGCAGGCAAGGCAGAA
GCCAGATGGTTGTTCAAGACGATCTACGAACGCAGTGGCAGCGCCGGAGAGTTCAAGAAGTTCTGTTTCA
CCGTGCGCAAGCTGATCGGGTCAAATGACCTGCCGGAGTACGATTTGAAGGAGGAGGCGGGGCAGGCTGG
CCCGATCCTAGTCATGCGCTACCGCAACCTGATCGAGGGCGAAGCATCCGCCGGTTCCTAATGTACGGAG
CAGATGCTAGGGCAAATTGCCCTAGCAGGGGAAAAAGGTCGAAAAGGACTCTTTCCTGTGGATAGCACGT
ACATTGGGAACCCAAAGCCGTACATTGGGAACCGGAACCCGTACATTGGGAACCCAAAGCCGTACATTGG
GAACCGGTCACACATGTAAGTGACTGATATAAAAGAGAAAAAAGGCGATTTTTCCGCCTAAAACTCTTTA
AAACTTATTAAAACTCTTAAAACCCGCCTGGCCTGTGCATAACTGTCTGGCCAGCGCACAGCCGAAGAGC
TGCAAAAAGCGCCTACCCTTCGGTCGCTGCGCTCCCTACGCCCCGCCGCTTCGCGTCGGCCTATCGCGGC
CGCTGGCCGCTCAAAAATGGCTGGCCTACGGCCAGGCAATCTACCAGGGCGCGGACAAGCCGCGCCGTCG
CCACTCGACCGCCGGCGCCCACATCAAGGCACCCTGCCTCGCGCGTTTCGGTGATGACGGTGAAAACCTC
TGACACATGCAGCTCCCGGTGACGGTCACAGCTTGTCTGTAAGCGGATGCCGGGAGCAGACAAGCCCGTC
AGGGCGCGTCAGCGGGTGTTGGCGGGTGTCGGGGCGCAGCCATGACCCAGTCACGTAGCGATAGCGGAGT
GTATACTGGCTTAACTATGCGGCATCAGAGCAGATTGTACTGAGAGTGCACCATATGCGGTGTGAAATAC
CGCACAGATGCGTAAGGAGAAAATACCGCATCAGGCGCTCTTCCGCTTCCTCGCTCACTGACTCGCTGCG
CTCGGTCGTTCGGCTGCGGCGAGCGGTATCAGCTCACTCAAAGGCGGTAATACGGTTATCCACAGAATCA
GGGGATAACGCAGGAAAGAACATGTGAGCAAAAGGCCAGCAAAAGGCCAGGAACCGTAAAAAGGCCGCGT
TGCTGGCGTTTTTCCATAGGCTCCGCCCCCCTGACGAGCATCACAAAAATCGACGCTCAAGTCAGAGGTG
GCGAAACCCGACAGGACTATAAAGATACCAGGCGTTTCCCCCTGGAAGCTCCCTCGTGCGCTCTCCTGTT
CCGACCCTGCCGCTTACCGGATACCTGTCCGCCTTTCTCCCTTCGGGAAGCGTGGCGCTTTCTCATAGCT
CACGCTGTAGGTATCTCAGTTCGGTGTAGGTCGTTCGCTCCAAGCTGGGCTGTGTGCACGAACCCCCCGT
TCAGCCCGACCGCTGCGCCTTATCCGGTAACTATCGTCTTGAGTCCAACCCGGTAAGACACGACTTATCG
CCACTGGCAGCAGCCACTGGTAACAGGATTAGCAGAGCGAGGTATGTAGGCGGTGCTACAGAGTTCTTGA
AGTGGTGGCCTAACTACGGCTACACTAGAAGGACAGTATTTGGTATCTGCGCTCTGCTGAAGCCAGTTAC
CTTCGGAAAAAGAGTTGGTAGCTCTTGATCCGGCAAACAAACCACCGCTGGTAGCGGTGGTTTTTTTGTT
TGCAAGCAGCAGATTACGCGCAGAAAAAAAGGATCTCAAGAAGATCCTTTGATCTTTTCTACGGGGTCTG
ACGCTCAGTGGAACGAAAACTCACGTTAAGGGATTTTGGTCATGCATTCTAGGTGATTAGAAAAACTCAT
CGAGCATCAAATGAAACTGCAATTTATTCATATCAGGATTATCAATACCATATTTTTGAAAAAGCCGTTT
CTGTAATGAAGGAGAAAACTCACCGAGGCAGTTCCATAGGATGGCAAGATCCTGGTATCGGTCTGCGATT
CCGACTCGTCCAACATCAATACAACCTATTAATTTCCCCTCGTCAAAAATAAGGTTATCAAGTGAGAAAT
CACCATGAGTGACGACTGAATCCGGTGAGAATGGCAAAAGTTTATGCATTTCTTTCCAGACTTGTTCAAC
AGGCCAGCCATTACGCTCGTCATCAAAATCACTCGCATCAACCAAACCGTTATTCATTCGTGATTGCGCC
TGAGCGAGTCGAAATACGCGATCGCTGTTAAAAGGACAATTACAAACAGGAATCGAATGCAACCGGCGCA
GGAACACTGCCAGCGCATCAACAATATTTTCACCTGAATCAGGATATTCTTCTAATACCTGGAATGCTGT
TTTCCCTGGGATCGCAGTGGTGAGTAACCATGCATCATCAGGAGTACGGATAAAATGCTTGATGGTCGGA
AGAGGCATAAATTCCGTCAGCCAGTTTAGTCTGACCATCTCATCTGTAACATCATTGGCAACGCTACCTT
TGCCATGTTTCAGAAACAACTCTGGCGCATCGGGCTTCCCATACAATCGGTAGATTGTCGCACCTGATTG
CCCGACATTATCGCGAGCCCATTTATACCCATATAAATCAGCATCCATGTTGGAATTTAATCGCGGCCTT
GAGCAAGACGTTTCCCGTTGAATATGGCTCATAACAGAACTTATTATTTCCTTCCTCTTTTCTACAGTAT
TTAAAGATACCCCAAGAAGCTAATTATAACAAGACGAACTCCAATTCACTGTTCCTTGCATTCTAAAACC
TTAAATACCAGAAAACAGCTTTTTCAAAGTTGTTTTCAAAGTTGGCGTATAACATAGTATCGACGGAGCC
GATTTTGAAACCGCGGTGATCACAGGCAGCAACGCTCTGTCATCGTTACAATCAACATGCTACCCTCCGC
GAGATCATCCGTGTTTCAAACCCGGCAGCTTAGTTGCCGTTCTTCCGAATAGCATCGGTAACATGAGCAA
AGTCTGCCGCCTTACAACGGCTCTCCCGCTGACGCCGTCCCGGACTGATGGGCTGCCTGTATCGAGTGGT
GATTTTGTGCCGAGCTGCCGGTCGGGGAGCTGTTGGCTGGCTGGTGGCAGGATATATTGTGGTGTAAACA
TAACGAATTCGTCTCAGGAGACTAGAGCCAAGCTGATCTCCTTTGCCCCGGAGATCACCATGGACGACTT
TCTCTATCTCTACGATCTAGGAAGAAAGTTCGACGGAGAAGGTGACGATACCATGTTCACCACCGATAAT
GAGAAGATTAGCCTCTTCAATTTCAGAAAGAATGCTGACCCACAGATGGTTAGAGAGGCCTACGCGGCAG
GTCTGATCAAGACGATCTACCCGAGTAATAATCTCCAGGAGATCAAATACCTTCCCAAGAAGGTTAAAGA
TGCAGTCAAAAGATTCAGGACTAACTGCATCAAGAACACAGAGAAAGATATATTTCTCAAGATCAGAAGT
ACTATTCCAGTATGGACGATTCAAGGCTTGCTTCATAAACCAAGGCAAGTAATAGAGATTGGAGTCTCTA
AGAAAGTAGTTCCTACTGAATCAAAGGCCATGGAGTCAAAAATTCAGATCGAGGATCTAACAGAACTCGC
CGTGAAGACTGGCGAACAGTTCATACAGAGTCTTTTACGACTCAATGACAAGAAGAAAATCTTCGTCAAC
ATGGTGGAGCACGACACTCTCGTCTACTCCAAGAATATCAAAGATACAGTCTCAGAAGACCAAAGGGCTA
TTGAGACTTTTCAACAAAGGGTAATATCGGGAAACCTCCTCGGATTCCATTGCCCAGCTATCTGTCACTT
CATCAAAAGGACAGTAGAAAAGGAAGGTGGCACCTACAAATGCCATCATTGCGATAAAGGAAAGGCTATC
GTTCAAGATGCCCCTGCCGACAGTGGTCCCAAAGATGGACCCCCACCCACGAGGAGCATCGTGGAAAAAG
AAGACGTTCCAACCACGTCTTCAAAGCAAGTGGATTGATGTGATATCTCCACTGACGTAAGGGATGACGC
ACAATCCCACTATCCTTCGCAAGACCCTTCCTCTATATAAGGAAGTTCATTTCATTTGGAGAGGACTCCG
GTATTTTTACAACAATTACCACAACAAAACAAACAACAAACAACATTACAATTTACTATTCTAGTCGAAA
TGACAACAATGCCCCGCCCCAAGCTCAAGTCCGATGACGAGGTACTCGAGGCCGCCACCGTAGTGCTGAA
GCGTTGCGGTCCCATAGAGTTCACGCTCAGCGGAGTAGCAAAGGAGGTGGGGCTCTCCCGCGCAGCGTTA
ATCCAGCGCTTCACCAACCGCGATACGCTGCTGGTGAGGATGATGGAGCGCGGCGTCGAGCAGGTGCGGC
ATTACCTGAATGCGATACCGATAGGCGCAGGGCCGCAAGGGCTCTGGGAATTTTTGCAGGTGCTCGTTCG
GAGCATGAACACTCGCAACGACTTCTCGGTGAACTATCTCATCTCCTGGTACGAGCTCCAGGTGCCGGAG
CTACGCACGCTTGCGATCCAGCGGAACCGCGCGGTGGTGGAGGGGATCCGCAAGCGACTGCCCCCAGGTG
CTCCTGCGGCAGCTGAGTTGCTCCTGCACTCGGTCATCGCTGGCGCGACGATGCAGTGGGCCGTCGATCC
GGATGGTGAGCTAGCTGATCATGTGCTGGCTCAGATCGCTGCCATCCTGTGTTTAATGTTTCCCGAACAC
GACGATTTCCAACTCCTCCAGGCACATGCGTCCGCGTACAGCTTAATTAACAGTGCTGGTAGTGCTGGTA
GTGCTGGTATGATGTTCTTACCAACCGATTATTGTTGCAGGTTAAGCGATCAAGAGTATATGGAGCTTTT
GTTTGAGAATGGCCAGATTCTTGCAAAGGGCCAAAGATCCAACGTTTCTCTGCATAATCAACGTACCAAA
TCGATCATGGATTTGTATGAGGCAGAGTATAACGAGGATTTCATGAAGAGTATCATCCATGGTGGTGGTG
GTGCCATCACAAATCTCGGGGACACGCAGGTTGTTCCACAAAGTCATGTTGCTGCTGCCCATGAAACAAA
CATGTTGGAAAGCAATAAACATGTTGACCCAAAGAAGAAGAGGAAGGTGTAGGCTTGGAATGGATCTTCG
ATCCCGATCGTTCAAACATTTGGCAATAAAGTTTCTTAAGATTGAATCCTGTTGCCGGTCTTGCGACGAT
TATCATATAATTTCTGTTGAATTACGTTAAGCATGTAATAATTAACATGTAATGCATGACGTTATTTATG
AGATGGGTTTTTATGATTAGAGTCCCGCAATTATACATTTAATACGCGATAGAAAACAAAATATAGCGCG
CAAACTAGGATAAATTATCGCGCGCGGTGTCATCTATGTTACTAGATCGGGAATTGCCAAGCTAATTCTT
GAAGACGAAAGGGCCTCGTGATACGCCTATTTTTATAGGTTAATGTCATGATAATAATGGTTTCTTAGAC
GTCAGGTGGCACTTTTCGGGGAAATGTGCGCGGAACCCCTATTTGTTTATTTTTCTAAATACATTCAAAT
ATGTATCCGCTCATGAGACAATAACCCTGATAAATGCTTCAATAATGGGACCGACTCGCGCTGTCATGAG
ACGAATTCTGACAGGATATATTGGCGGGTAAACCTAAGAGAAAAGAGCGTTTATTAGAATAATCGGATAT
TTAAAAGGGCGTGAAAAGGTTTATCCGTTCGTCCATTTGTATGTGCATGCCAACCACAGGGTTCCCCTCG
GGATCAAAGTACTTTGATCCAACCCCTCCGCTGCTATAGTGCAGTCGGCTTCTGACGTTCAGTGCAGCCG
TCATCTGAAAACGACATGTCGCACAAGTCCTAAGTTACGCGACAGGCTGCCGCCCTGCCCTTTTCCTGGC
GTTTTCTTGTCGCGTGTTTTAGTCGCATAAAGTAGAATACTTGCGACTAGAACCGGAGACATTACGCCAT
GAACAAGAGCGCCGCCGCTGGCCTGCTGGGCTATGCCCGCGTCAGCACCGACGACCAGGACTTGACCAAC
CAACGGGCCGAACTGCACGCGGCCGGCTGCACCAAGCTGTTTTCCGAGAAGATCACCGGCACCAGGCGCG
ACCGCCCGGAGCTGGCCAGGATGCTTGACCACCTACGCCCTGGCGACGTTGTGACAGTGACCAGGCTAGA
CCGCCTGGCCCGCAGCACCCGCGACCTACTGGACATTGCCGAGCGCATCCAGGAGGCCGGCGCGGGCCTG
CGTAGCCTGGCAGAGCCGTGGGCCGACACCACCACGCCGGCCGGCCGCATGGTGTTGACCGTGTTCGCCG
GCATTGCCGAGTTCGAGCGTTCCCTAATCATCGACCGCACCCGGAGCGGGCGCGAGGCCGCCAAGGCCCG
AGGCGTGAAGTTTGGCCCCCGCCCTACCCTCACCCCGGCACAGATCGCGCACGCCCGCGAGCTGATCGAC
CAGGAAGGCCGCACCGTGAAAGAGGCGGCTGCACTGCTTGGCGTGCATCGCTCGACCCTGTACCGCGCAC
TTGAGCGCAGCGAGGAAGTGACGCCCACCGAGGCCAGGCGGCGCGGTGCCTTCCGTGAGGACGCATTGAC
CGAGGCCGACGCCCTGGCGGCCGCCGAGAATGAACGCCAAGAGGAACAAGCATGAAACCGCACCAGGACG
GCCAGGACGAACCGTTTTTCATTACCGAAGAGATCGAGGCGGAGATGATCGCGGCCGGGTACGTGTTCGA
GCCGCCCGCGCACCTCTCAACCGTGCGGCTGCATGAAATCCTGGCCGGTTTGTCTGATGCCAAGCTGGCG
GCCTGGCCGGCCAGCTTGGCCGCTGAAGAAACCGAGCGCCGCCGTCTAAAAAGGTGATGTGTATTTGAGT
AAAACAGCTTGCGTCATGCGGTCGCTGCGTATATGATGCGATGAGTAAATAAACAAATACGCAAGGGGAA
CGCATGAAGGTTATCGCTGTACTTAACCAGAAAGGCGGGTCAGGCAAGACGACCATCGCAACCCATCTAG
CCCGCGCCCTGCAACTCGCCGGGGCCGATGTTCTGTTAGTCGATTCCGATCCCCAGGGCAGTGCCCGCGA
TTGGGCGGCCGTGCGGGAAGATCAACCGCTAACCGTTGTCGGCATCGACCGCCCGACGATTGACCGCGAC
GTGAAGGCCATCGGCCGGCGCGACTTCGTAGTGATCGACGGAGCGCCCCAGGCGGCGGACTTGGCTGTGT
CCGCGATCAAGGCAGCCGACTTCGTGCTGATTCCGGTGCAGCCAAGCCCTTACGACATATGGGCCACCGC
CGACCTGGTGGAGCTGGTTAAGCAGCGCATTGAGGTCACGGATGGAAGGCTACAAGCGGCCTTTGTCGTG
TCGCGGGCGATCAAAGGCACGCGCATCGGCGGTGAGGTTGCCGA
Features (pLannotate 1.2.2; 16 found; start..end, strand, type, name):
    598..1671    +  CDS            pVS1 RepA: replication protein from the Pseudomonas plasmid pVS1 (Heeb et al., 2000)
   1737..1931    +  rep_origin     pVS1 oriV: origin of replication for the Pseudomonas plasmid pVS1 (Heeb et al., 2000)
   2134..2173    +  CDS            rop (fragment): Rop protein, which maintains plasmids at low copy number; rop
   2275..2415    +  misc_feature   bom: basis of mobility region from pBR322
   2601..3189    -  rep_origin     ori: high-copy-number ColE1/pMB1/pBR322/pUC origin of replication
   3277..4092    -  CDS            KanR: aminoglycoside phosphotransferase; aph(3')-Ia; confers resistance to kanamycin in bacteria or G418 (Geneticin®) in eukaryotes
   4525..4549    +  misc_feature   LB T-DNA repeat: left border repeat from nopaline C58 T-DNA
   5182..5526    +  promoter       CaMV 35S promoter: strong constitutive promoter from cauliflower mosaic virus
   5479..5525    +  promoter       minimal CaMV 35S promoter: minimal 35S promoter from cauliflower mosaic virus
   5558..5583    +  misc_feature   TMV Ω (fragment): translational enhancer from the tobacco mosaic virus 5'-leader sequence (Gallie et al., 1988)
   6239..6538    +  CDS            PIF6 (fragment): PIF6_ARATH - Also known as BHLH132, EN111, PIL2. Experimental evidence at protein level: Swiss-Prot protein existence level 1. From Arabidopsis thaliana (Mouse-ear cress).
   6586..6838    +  terminator     NOS terminator: nopaline synthase terminator and poly(A) signal
   6959..7046    +  promoter       AmpR promoter (fragment): bla
   7079..7103    +  misc_feature   RB T-DNA repeat: right border repeat from nopaline C58 T-DNA
   7443..7844    +  CDS            Y4CG_SINFN (fragment): Protein inferred from homology: Swiss-Prot protein existence level 3. From Sinorhizobium fredii (strain NBRC 101917 / NGR234).
   8404..169     +  CDS            pVS1 StaA (across the origin): stability protein from the Pseudomonas plasmid pVS1 (Heeb et al., 2000)
