[The description below was written by a language model from this plasmid's Addgene catalogue record and pLannotate feature annotations shown in this document.]
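Description:
pEGB3 alpha1 35s:PIF6:tNos (GB0170) is a GoldenBraid alpha1-level binary vector for plant expression, built on the pDGB3_alpha1 backbone, which is derived from pCambia1302. The 8,864 nt plasmid carries a high-copy ColE1/pMB1-type origin with a pBR322 bom region for propagation in E. coli, and the pVS1 replication module (oriV, RepA and the StaA stability protein), which supports maintenance in Agrobacterium. Bacterial selection is by kanamycin through an aph(3')-Ia gene located outside the T-DNA. Nopaline-type left and right border repeats flank the payload, so the cassette can be delivered to plant cells by Agrobacterium-mediated transfer. No plant selectable marker is annotated between the borders.

The payload is a single transcriptional unit of about 2.5 kb. The CaMV 35S promoter, followed by a fragment of the TMV omega translational enhancer, drives constitutive expression of a synthetic chimeric coding sequence, which is terminated by the nopaline synthase terminator. According to the record, the chimera joins a DNA-binding protein to amino acids 1–100 of Arabidopsis thaliana PIF6 and a nuclear localization sequence. The feature table recognises only the 300 nt PIF6 fragment, and the stretch upstream of it is unannotated, so the identity of the DNA-binding domain is not stated. PIF6 is a phytochrome-interacting factor, and this unit is described as one component of a red light-controlled synthetic genetic switch. Internal BsaI and BsmBI sites were removed for GoldenBraid compatibility. The unit was assembled through BsaI sites that were destroyed in cloning, and it can be released with BsmBI for combination with other transcriptional units in higher-order assemblies.
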