Addgene plasmid #160606: pEGB3 alpha1 35s:PIF6:tNos (GB0170)
Purpose: TU for the constitutive expression of a chimeric construct comprising a DNA binding protein fused to A. thaliana PIF6 (amino acids 1-100) and a nuclear localization sequence. Part of a red light-controlled synthetic genetic switch
Depositing lab: Diego Orzaez. Depositing organization: Agencia Estatal Consejo Superior de Investigaciones Científicas, M.P. Publication: Strong and tunable anti-CRISPR/Cas activities in plants. Calvache C, Vazquez-Vilar M, Selma S, Uranga M, Fernandez-Del-Carmen A, Daros JA, Orzaez D. Plant Biotechnol J. 2022 Feb;20(2):399-408. doi: 10.1111/pbi.13723. Epub 2021 Oct 31. PubMed 34632687.
Backbone
  Vector backbone: pDGB3_alpha1
  Backbone manufacturer: self-made; derived from pCambia1302 generated at the Cambia Institute
  Vector type: Plant Expression, Synthetic Biology
Growth in bacteria
  Bacterial resistance: Kanamycin, 50 μg/mL
  Growth temperature: 37°C
  Growth strain: DH5alpha
  Copy number: High Copy
Gene/Insert
  Gene/Insert name: PIF6
  Species: Synthetic
  Insert size (bp): 2487
  Mutation: BsaI and BsmBI sites removed
  Promoter: P35S
  Cloning method: Restriction Enzyme; 5′ cloning site BsaI (destroyed during cloning); 3′ cloning site BsaI (destroyed during cloning)
  Sequencing primers: 5′ GGTGGCAGGATATATTGTGG
Terms and licenses: Academic/Nonprofit Terms; Industry Terms: Not Available to Industry
Depositor comments: Compatible with GoldenBraid; insert can be released with BsmBI
How to cite: pEGB3 alpha1 35s:PIF6:tNos (GB0170) was a gift from Diego Orzaez (Addgene plasmid # 160606 ; http://n2t.net/addgene:160606 ; RRID:Addgene_160606)
